>Addgene plasmid #40124 | pLenti6/V5-DEST-RINT1 | addgene full sequence | sequence record 471036 | Addgene NGS Result
CGTTACATAACTTACGGTAAATGGCCCGCCTGGCTGACCGCCCAACGACCCCCGCCCATTGACGTCAATA
ATGACGTATGTTCCCATAGTAACGCCAATAGGGACTTTCCATTGACGTCAATGGGTGGAGTATTTACGGT
AAACTGCCCACTTGGCAGTACATCAAGTGTATCATATGCCAAGTACGCCCCCTATTGACGTCAATGACGG
TAAATGGCCCGCCTGGCATTATGCCCAGTACATGACCTTATGGGACTTTCCTACTTGGCAGTACATCTAC
GTATTAGTCATCGCTATTACCATGGTGATGCGGTTTTGGCAGTACATCAATGGGCGTGGATAGCGGTTTG
ACTCACGGGGATTTCCAAGTCTCCACCCCATTGACGTCAATGGGAGTTTGTTTTGGCACCAAAATCAACG
GGACTTTCCAAAATGTCGTAACAACTCCGCCCCATTGACGCAAATGGGCGGTAGGCGTGTACGGTGGGAG
GTCTATATAAGCAGAGCTCGTTTAGTGAACCGTCAGATCGCCTGGAGACGCCATCCACGCTGTTTTGACC
TCCATAGAAGACACCGACTCTAGAGGATCCACTAGTCCAGTGTGGTGGAATTCTGCAGATATCAACAAGT
TTGTACAAAAAAGTTGGCATGCTACCAGCCGGCGAGATCGGCGCCTCTCCTGCAGCCCCGTGCTGCTCTG
AAAGTGGTGACGAAAGGAAGAACCTCGAGGAGAAAAGTGACATAAATGTTACAGTTCTTATTGGAAGTAA
ACAAGTCAGTGAAGGTACAGATAATGGTGATCTCCCTTCTTATGTGTCTGCATTCATAGAAAAGGAAGTT
GGAAATGACCTTAAATCTTTAAAGAAACTTGATAAACTCATAGAACAGAGGACAGTAAGTAAAATGCAGT
TAGAAGAACAGGTACTTACAATTTCATCAGAAATTCCTAAAAGAATTCGAAGTGCCTTAAAAAATGCAGA
AGAATCAAAGCAATTTCTTAATCAGTTTCTGGAGCAGGAAACTCATCTCTTCAGCGCCATTAACAGCCAT
TTGCTGACTGCGCAACCTTGGATGGACGATCTTGGAACCATGATTAGCCAGATTGAAGAGATCGAACGTC
ATCTTGCTTACCTTAAATGGATTTCACAAATTGAAGAACTAAGTGATAACATTCAGCAATATCTGATGAC
CAATAATGTACCGGAGGCAGCCTCCACTCTAGTGTCTATGGCAGAACTTGACATTAAACTTCAGGAATCA
TCTTGTACTCATCTTCTTGGTTTCATGAGAGCCACAGTTAAATTCTGGCATAAAATTCTCAAGGACAAGC
TTACAAGTGATTTTGAGGAAATTTTAGCACAGCTTCATTGGCCATTCATCGCACCCCCTCAATCACAAAC
TGTTGGCTTAAGTCGACCTGCCAGTGCCCCGGAGATATACAGTTACCTGGAGACAATGTTTTGTCAGCTT
TTGAAACTACAAACCTCAGATGAATTACTTACTGAGCCAAAGCAACTCCCAGAAAAATACTCTCTTCCTG
CCTCCCCTTCTGTCATCCTGCCCATCCAGGTTATGCTGACTCCTCTTCAGAAGAGGTTCAGGTATCACTT
CAGAGGGAACCGGCAGACTAATGTGTTAAGCAAGCCAGAATGGTACTTGGCTCAAGTACTTATGTGGATT
GGAAACCATACTGAATTTCTGGATGAGAAGATTCAGCCAATATTAGACAAAGTAGGCTCTTTGGTAAACG
CAAGGCTTGAATTTTCTCGGGGCCTTATGATGCTGGTTCTTGAGAAGTTAGCCACTGATATTCCTTGTCT
GCTATATGATGACAATCTCTTCTGTCATTTGGTGGATGAAGTACTCTTGTTTGAAAGGGAGCTACACAGT
GTTCATGGCTATCCTGGCACTTTTGCTAGTTGTATGCATATTCTATCAGAGGAAACCTGTTTTCAGAGAT
GGTTGACGGTGGAGAGAAAATTTGCTCTTCAAAAAATGGACTCAATGCTTTCCTCAGAAGCTGCCTGGGT
ATCGCAATATAAGGATATCACTGACGTGGATGAAATGAAAGTTCCAGATTGTGCAGAAACTTTTATGACT
CTACTCTTGGTTATAACTGACAGGTATAAAAATCTTCCCACAGCTTCCCGAAAGCTTCAGTTCCTGGAGT
TACAGAAGGACTTAGTAGATGATTTTAGGATACGATTAACACAAGTGATGAAAGAAGAGACTAGAGCTTC
CCTTGGCTTTCGATACTGTGCAATTCTTAATGCTGTGAACTACATCTCAACAGTACTAGCAGATTGGGCT
GACAATGTTTTCTTTCTACAACTTCAACAGGCTGCACTGGAGGTGTTTGCAGAGAATAATACTCTGAGTA
AATTGCAGCTAGGACAGCTAGCCTCTATGGAGAGCTCTGTCTTTGATGACATGATTAACCTCTTAGAACG
TTTAAAGCATGATATGTTGACCCGTCAAGTAGACCACGTTTTTAGAGAAGTTAAAGATGCTGCAAAATTG
TATAAAAAAGAAAGATGGTTGTCCTTGCCATCTCAGTCAGAGCAGGCAGTGATGTCCCTGTCCAGTTCGG
CTTGCCCGTTGCTGCTGACGTTACGAGACCATTTACTTCAGTTGGAGCAGCAGCTTTGTTTCTCCTTATT
TAAAATTTTCTGGCAAATGCTTGTAGAGAAGCTGGATGTATACATCTACCAAGAAATAATTCTTGCTAAT
CACTTCAATGAAGGAGGAGCAGCCCAGCTGCAGTTTGATATGACTCGGAATCTTTTCCCTTTGTTTTCTC
ACTATTGCAAGAGACCAGAAAATTATTTTAAACATATAAAAGAAGCCTGTATTGTTTTGAATTTGAACGT
CGGTTCTGCACTACTGCTGAAAGATGTACTGCAGTCAGCTTCAGGGCAGCTTCCTGCCACAGCAGCATTA
AATGAAGTTGGAATTTACAAACTGGCTCAACAAGATGTTGAGATTCTACTTAATTTGAGGACAAATTGGC
CTAATACTGGAAAATACCCAACTTTCTTGTACAAAGTGGTTGATATCCAGCACAGTGGCGGCCGCTCGAG
TCTAGAGGGCCCGCGGTTCGAAGGTAAGCCTATCCCTAACCCTCTCCTCGGTCTCGATTCTACGCGTACC
GGTTAGTAATGAGTTTGGAATTAATTCTGTGGAATGTGTGTCAGTTAGGGTGTGGAAAGTCCCCAGGCTC
CCCAGCAGGCAGAAGTATGCAAAGCATGCATCTCAATTAGTCAGCAACCAGGTGTGGAAAGTCCCCAGGC
TCCCCAGCAGGCAGAAGTATGCAAAGCATGCATCTCAATTAGTCAGCAACCATAGTCCCGCCCCTAACTC
CGCCCATCCCGCCCCTAACTCCGCCCAGTTCCGCCCATTCTCCGCCCCATGGCTGACTAATTTTTTTTAT
TTATGCAGAGGCCGAGGCCGCCTCTGCCTCTGAGCTATTCCAGAAGTAGTGAGGAGGCTTTTTTGGAGGC
CTAGGCTTTTGCAAAAAGCTCCCGGGAGCTTGTATATCCATTTTCGGATCTGATCAGCACGTGTTGACAA
TTAATCATCGGCATAGTATATCGGCATAGTATAATACGACAAGGTGAGGAACTAAACCATGGCCAAGCCT
TTGTCTCAAGAAGAATCCACCCTCATTGAAAGAGCAACGGCTACAATCAACAGCATCCCCATCTCTGAAG
ACTACAGCGTCGCCAGCGCAGCTCTCTCTAGCGACGGCCGCATCTTCACTGGTGTCAATGTATATCATTT
TACTGGGGGACCTTGTGCAGAACTCGTGGTGCTGGGCACTGCTGCTGCTGCGGCAGCTGGCAACCTGACT
TGTATCGTCGCGATCGGAAATGAGAACAGGGGCATCTTGAGCCCCTGCGGACGGTGCCGACAGGTGCTTC
TCGATCTGCATCCTGGGATCAAAGCCATAGTGAAGGACAGTGATGGACAGCCGACGGCAGTTGGGATTCG
TGAATTGCTGCCCTCTGGTTATGTGTGGGAGGGCTAAGCACAATTCGAGCTCGGTACCTTTAAGACCAAT
GACTTACAAGGCAGCTGTAGATCTTAGCCACTTTTTAAAAGAAAAGGGGGGACTGGAAGGGCTAATTCAC
TCCCAACGAAGACAAGATCTGCTTTTTGCTTGTACTGGGTCTCTCTGGTTAGACCAGATCTGAGCCTGGG
AGCTCTCTGGCTAACTAGGGAACCCACTGCTTAAGCCTCAATAAAGCTTGCCTTGAGTGCTTCAAGTAGT
GTGTGCCCGTCTGTTGTGTGACTCTGGTAACTAGAGATCCCTCAGACCCTTTTAGTCAGTGTGGAAAATC
TCTAGCAGTAGTAGTTCATGTCATCTTATTATTCAGTATTTATAACTTGCAAAGAAATGAATATCAGAGA
GTGAGAGGAACTTGTTTATTGCAGCTTATAATGGTTACAAATAAAGCAATAGCATCACAAATTTCACAAA
TAAAGCATTTTTTTCACTGCATTCTAGTTGTGGTTTGTCCAAACTCATCAATGTATCTTATCATGTCTGG
CTCTAGCTATCCCGCCCCTAACTCCGCCCATCCCGCCCCTAACTCCGCCCAGTTCCGCCCATTCTCCGCC
CCATGGCTGACTAATTTTTTTTATTTATGCAGAGGCCGAGGCCGCCTCGGCCTCTGAGCTATTCCAGAAG
TAGTGAGGAGGCTTTTTTGGAGGCCTAGGGACGTACCCAATTCGCCCTATAGTGAGTCGTATTACGCGCG
CTCACTGGCCGTCGTTTTACAACGTCGTGACTGGGAAAACCCTGGCGTTACCCAACTTAATCGCCTTGCA
GCACATCCCCCTTTCGCCAGCTGGCGTAATAGCGAAGAGGCCCGCACCGATCGCCCTTCCCAACAGTTGC
GCAGCCTGAATGGCGAATGGG
[124 nt withheld, positions 4922-5045]
C
[91 nt withheld, positions 5047-5137]
A
[49 nt withheld, positions 5139-5187]
CCTTTGACGTTGGAGTCCACGTTCTTT
[37 nt withheld, positions 5215-5251]
ACCCTATCTCGGTCTATTCTTTTGATTTATAAGGGATTTTGCCGATTTCGGCCTATTGGTTAAAAAATGA
GCTGATTTAACAAAAATTTAACGCGAATTTTAACAAAATATTAACGCTTACAATTTAGGTGGCACTTTTC
GGGGAAATGTGCGCGGAACCCCTATTTGTTTATTTTTCTAAATACATTCAAATATGTATCCGCTCATGAG
ACAATAACCCTGATAAATGCTTCAATAATATTGAAAAAGGAAGAGTATGAGTATTCAACATTTCCGTGTC
GCCCTTATTCCCTTTTTTGCGGCATTTTGCCTTCCTGTTTTTGCTCACCCAGAAACGCTGGTGAAAGTAA
AAGATGCTGAAGATCAGTTGGGTGCACGAGTGGGTTACATCGAACTGGATCTCAACAGCGGTAAGATCCT
TGAGAGTTTTCGCCCCGAAGAACGTTTTCCAATGATGAGCACTTTTAAAGTTCTGCTATGTGGCGCGGTA
TTATCCCGTATTGACGCCGGGCAAGAGCAACTCGGTCGCCGCATACACTATTCTCAGAATGACTTGGTTG
AGTACTCACCAGTCACAGAAAAGCATCTTACGGATGGCATGACAGTAAGAGAATTATGCAGTGCTGCCAT
AACCATGAGTGATAACACTGCGGCCAACTTACTTCTGACAACGATCGGAGGACCGAAGGAGCTAACCGCT
TTTTTGCACAACATGGGGGATCATGTAACTCGCCTTGATCGTTGGGAACCGGAGCTGAATGAAGCCATAC
CAAACGACGAGCGTGACACCACGATGCCTGTAGCAATGGCAACAACGTTGCGCAAACTATTAACTGGCGA
ACTACTTACTCTAGCTTCCCGGCAACAATTAATAGACTGGATGGAGGCGGATAAAGTTGCAGGACCACTT
CTGCGCTCGGCCCTTCCGGCTGGCTGGTTTATTGCTGATAAATCTGGAGCCGGTGAGCGTGGGTCTCGCG
GTATCATTGCAGCACTGGGGCCAGATGGTAAGCCCTCCCGTATCGTAGTTATCTACACGACGGGGAGTCA
GGCAACTATGGATGAACGAAATAGACAGATCGCTGAGATAGGTGCCTCACTGATTAAGCATTGGTAACTG
TCAGACCAAGTTTACTCATATATACTTTAGATTGATTTAAAACTTCATTTTTAATTTAAAAGGATCTAGG
TGAAGATCCTTTTTGATAATCTCATGACCAAAATCCCTTAACGTGAGTTTTCGTTCCACTGAGCGTCAGA
CCCCGTAGAAAAGATCAAAGGATCTTCTTGAGATCCTTTTTTTCTGCGCGTAATCTGCTGCTTGCAAACA
AAAAAACCACCGCTACCAGCGGTGGTTTGTTTGCCGGATCAAGAGCTACCAACTCTTTTTCCGAAGGTAA
CTGGCTTCAGCAGAGCGCAGATACCAAATACTGTTCTTCTAGTGTAGCCGTAGTTAGGCCACCACTTCAA
GAACTCTGTAGCACCGCCTACATACCTCGCTCTGCTAATCCTGTTACCAGTGGCTGCTGCCAGTGGCGAT
AAGTCGTGTCTTACCGGGTTGGACTCAAGACGATAGTTACCGGATAAGGCGCAGCGGTCGGGCTGAACGG
GGGGTTCGTGCACACAGCCCAGCTTGGAGCGAACGACCTACACCGAACTGAGATACCTACAGCGTGAGCT
ATGAGAAAGCGCCACGCTTCCCGAAGGGAGAAAGGCGGACAGGTATCCGGTAAGCGGCAGGGTCGGAACA
GGAGAGCGCACGAGGGAGCTTCCAGGGGGAAACGCCTGGTATCTTTATAGTCCTGTCGGGTTTCGCCACC
TCTGACTTGAGCGTCGATTTTTGTGATGCTCGTCAGGGGGGCGGAGCCTATGGAAAAACGCCAGCAACGC
GGCCTTTTTACGGTTCCTGGCCTTTTGCTGGCCTTTTGCTCACATGTTCTTTCCTGCGTTATCCCCTGAT
TCTGTGGATAACCGTATTACCGCCTTTGAGTGAGCTGATACCGCTCGCCGCAGCCGAACGACCGAGCGCA
GCGAGTCAGTGAGCGAGGAAGCGGAAGAGCGCCCAATACGCAAACCGCCTCTCCCCGCGCGTTGGCCGAT
TCATTAATGCAGCTGGCACGACAGGTTTCCCGACTGGAAAGCGGGCAGTGAGCGCAACGCAATTAATGTG
AGTTAGCTCACTCATTAGGCACCCCAGGCTTTACACTTTATGCTTCCGGCTCGTATGTTGTGTGGAATTG
TGAGCGGATAACAATTTCACACAGGAAACAGCTATGACCATGATTACGCCAAGCGCGCAATTAACCCTCA
CTAAAGGGAACAAAAGCTGGAGCTGCAAGCTTAATGTAGTCTTATGCAATACTCTTGTAGTCTTGCAACA
TGGTAACGATGAGTTAGCAACATGCCTTACAAGGAGAGAAAAAGCACCGTGCATGCCGATTGGTGGAAGT
AAGGTGGTACGATCGTGCCTTATTAGGAAGGCAACAGACGGGTCTGACATGGATTGGACGAACCACTGAA
TTGCCGCATTGCAGAGATATTGTATTTAAGTGCCTAGCTCGATACATAAACGGGTCTCTCTGGTTAGACC
AGATCTGAGCCTGGGAGCTCTCTGGCTAACTAGGGAACCCACTGCTTAAGCCTCAATAAAGCTTGCCTTG
AGTGCTTCAAGTAGTGTGTGCCCGTCTGTTGTGTGACTCTGGTAACTAGAGATCCCTCAGACCCTTTTAG
TCAGTGTGGAAAATCTCTAGCAGTGGCGCCCGAACAGGGACTTGAAAGCGAAAGGGAAACCAGAGGAGCT
CTCTCGACGCAGGACTCGGCTTGCTGAAGCGCGCACGGCAAGAGGCGAGGGGCGGCGACTGGTGAGTACG
CCAAAAATTTTGACTAGCGGAGGCTAGAAGGAGAGAGATGGGTGCGAGAGCGTCAGTATTAAGCGGGGGA
GAATTAGATCGCGATGGGAAAAAATTCGGTTAAGGCCAGGGGGAAAGAAAAAATATAAATTAAAACATAT
AGTATGGGCAAGCAGGGAGCTAGAACGATTCGCAGTTAATCCTGGCCTGTTAGAAACATCAGAAGGCTGT
AGACAAATACTGGGACAGCTACAACCATCCCTTCAGACAGGATCAGAAGAACTTAGATCATTATATAATA
CAGTAGCAACCCTCTATTGTGTGCATCAAAGGATAGAGATAAAAGACACCAAGGAAGCTTTAGACAAGAT
AGAGGAAGAGCAAAACAAAAGTAAGACCACCGCACAGCAAGCGGCCGCTGATCTTCAGACCTGGAGGAGG
AGATATGAGGGACAATTGGAGAAGTGAATTATATAAATATAAAGTAGTAAAAATTGAACCATTAGGAGTA
GCACCCACCAAGGCAAAGAGAAGAGTGGTGCAGAGAGAAAAAAGAGCAGTGGGAATAGGAGCTTTGTTCC
TTGGGTTCTTGGGAGCAGCAGGAAGCACTATGGGCGCAGCGTCAATGACGCTGACGGTACAGGCCAGACA
ATTATTGTCTGGTATAGTGCAGCAGCAGAACAATTTGCTGAGGGCTATTGAGGCGCAACAGCATCTGTTG
CAACTCACAGTCTGGGGCATCAAGCAGCTCCAGGCAAGAATCCTGGCTGTGGAAAGATACCTAAAGGATC
AACAGCTCCTGGGGATTTGGGGTTGCTCTGGAAAACTCATTTGCACCACTGCTGTGCCTTGGAATGCTAG
TTGGAGTAATAAATCTCTGGAACAGATTTGGAATCACACGACCTGGATGGAGTGGGACAGAGAAATTAAC
AATTACACAAGCTTAATACACTCCTTAATTGAAGAATCGCAAAACCAGCAAGAAAAGAATGAACAAGAAT
TATTGGAATTAGATAAATGGGCAAGTTTGTGGAATTGGTTTAACATAACAAATTGGCTGTGGTATATAAA
ATTATTCATAATGATAGTAGGAGGCTTGGTAGGTTTAAGAATAGTTTTTGCTGTACTTTCTATAGTGAAT
AGAGTTAGGCAGGGATATTCACCATTATCGTTTCAGACCCACCTCCCAACCCCGAGGGGACCCGACAGGC
CCGAAGGAATAGAAGAAGAAGGTGGAGAGAGAGACAGAGACAGATCCATTCGATTAGTGAACGGATCTCG
ACGGTATCGATAAGCTTGGGAGTTCCG
Features (pLannotate 1.2.2; 31 found; start..end, strand, type, name):
      1..304     +  enhancer       CMV enhancer: human cytomegalovirus immediate early enhancer
    305..508     +  promoter       CMV promoter: human cytomegalovirus (CMV) immediate early promoter
    626..643     +  protein_bind   attB1 (fragment): mutant version of attB; core recombination site for the Gateway® BP reaction BP Clonase™
    649..3024    +  CDS            RINT1: RINT1_HUMAN - Experimental evidence at protein level: Swiss-Prot protein existence level 1. Involved in regulation of membrane traffic between the Golgi and the endoplasmic reticulum (ER); the function is proposed to depend on its association in the NRZ complex which is believed to play a role in SNARE assembly at the ER. May play a role in cell cycle checkpoint control (PubMed:11096100). Essential for telomere length control (PubMed:16600870). From Homo sapiens (Human).
   3026..3050    -  protein_bind   attB2: mutant version of attB; recombination site for the Gateway® BP reaction BP Clonase™
   3103..3144    +  CDS            V5 tag: epitope tag from simian virus 5
   3186..3515    +  promoter       SV40 promoter: SV40 enhancer and early promoter
   3563..3610    +  promoter       EM7 promoter: synthetic bacterial promoter&nbsp
   3629..4027    +  CDS            BSD: blasticidin S deaminase; Aspergillus terreus BSD; confers resistance to blasticidin
   4044..4112    +  CDS            nef (fragment): NEF_HV1Z2 - Experimental evidence at protein level: Swiss-Prot protein existence level 1. Extracellular Nef protein targets CD4(+) T-lymphocytes for apoptosis by interacting with CXCR4 surface receptors. From Human immunodeficiency virus type 1 group M subtype D (isolate Z2/CDC-Z34) (HIV-1).
   4114..4347    +  LTR            3' LTR (ΔU3): self-inactivating 3' long terminal repeat (LTR) from HIV-1
   4419..4540    +  polyA_signal   SV40 poly(A) signal: SV40 polyadenylation signal
   4580..4715    +  rep_origin     SV40 ori: SV40 origin of replication
   4736..4754    -  promoter       T7 promoter: promoter for bacteriophage T7 RNA polymerase
   4762..4917    +  CDS            lacZα (fragment): LacZα fragment of β-galactosidase; lacZ fragment
   4922..5350    +  rep_origin     f1 ori (sequence partly withheld): f1 bacteriophage origin of replication; arrow indicates direction of (+) strand synthesis
   5403..5507    +  promoter       AmpR promoter: bla
   5508..6368    +  CDS            AmpR: β-lactamase; bla; confers resistance to ampicillin, carbenicillin, and related antibiotics
   6539..7127    +  rep_origin     ori: high-copy-number ColE1/pMB1/pBR322/pUC origin of replication
   7310..7402    +  CDS            lacI (fragment): lac repressor; lacI; The lac repressor binds to the lac operator to inhibit transcription in E. coli. This inhibition can be relieved by adding lactose or isopropyl-β-D-thiogalactopyranoside (IPTG).
   7415..7436    +  protein_bind   CAP binding site: CAP binding activates transcription in the presence of cAMP. E. coli catabolite activator protein
   7451..7481    +  promoter       lac promoter: promoter for the E. coli lac operon
   7489..7505    +  protein_bind   lac operator: The lac repressor binds to the lac operator to inhibit transcription in E. coli. This inhibition can be relieved by adding lactose or isopropyl-β-D-thiogalactopyranoside (IPTG). lac repressor encoded by lacI
   7550..7568    +  promoter       T3 promoter: promoter for bacteriophage T3 RNA polymerase
   7596..7822    +  promoter       RSV promoter: Rous sarcoma virus enhancer/promoter
   7823..8003    +  LTR            5' LTR (truncated): truncated 5' long terminal repeat (LTR) from HIV-1
   8050..8175    +  misc_feature   HIV-1 Ψ: packaging signal of human immunodeficiency virus type 1
   8159..8522    +  CDS            HIV-1 gag (fragment): gag protein from human immunodeficiency virus 1; gag
   8668..8901    +  misc_feature   RRE: The Rev response element (RRE) of HIV-1 allows for Rev-dependent mRNA export from the nucleus to the cytoplasm.
   9278..9378    +  CDS            Rev (fragment): human immunodeficiency virus 1 (HIV-1) Rev protein; rev; enhances nuclear export of unspliced and incompletely spliced viral mRNAs
   9379..9399    -  misc_feature   MCS (fragment): pBluescript multiple cloning site
