[The description below was written by a language model from this plasmid's Addgene catalogue record and pLannotate feature annotations shown in this document.]
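Description:
pLenti6/V5-DEST-RINT1 is a third-generation-style, self-inactivating HIV-1 lentiviral expression vector built on the commercial pLenti6/V5-DEST Gateway destination backbone. It carries the human RINT1 (RAD50 interactor 1) open reading frame. The ORF was transferred by Gateway recombination from a human ORFeome entry clone, so it sits between attB1 and attB2 sites. It encodes an L270M substitution relative to the reference transcript. Expression is driven by the CMV immediate-early enhancer/promoter. The backbone supplies a C-terminal V5 epitope just downstream of attB2, which allows the fusion protein to be detected with anti-V5 antibodies.

The viral transfer cassette runs from a chimeric RSV promoter/truncated 5' LTR, which makes genomic RNA production Tat-independent. It continues through the Ψ packaging signal with a partial gag sequence and the Rev response element, and ends at a ΔU3 3' LTR followed by an SV40 polyadenylation signal. Downstream of the RINT1-V5 unit, an SV40 early promoter paired with the bacterial EM7 promoter drives blasticidin S deaminase, allowing blasticidin selection of transduced mammalian cells. In E. coli the plasmid replicates from a high-copy pUC-type origin under ampicillin selection, and it also carries an f1 origin. A recombination-deficient strain is listed for propagation, as is common for LTR-containing vectors.

The annotated full-sequence record is 9,408 nt, shorter than the 10,108 bp total given in the catalogue entry; the record does not explain this difference. According to the associated publication, the construct comes from a functional genomics study that identified RINT1 as a glioblastoma oncogene, which is consistent with use for stable RINT1 overexpression in mammalian cells.
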