Addgene plasmid #40124: pLenti6/V5-DEST-RINT1
Depositing lab: Lynda Chin. Depositing organization: Dana-Farber Cancer Institute. Publication: Integrative functional genomics identifies RINT1 as a novel GBM oncogene. Quayle SN, Chheda MG, Shukla SA, Wiedemeyer R, Tamayo P, Dewan RW, Zhuang L, Huang-Hobbs E, Haidar S, Xiao Y, Ligon KL, Hahn WC, Chin L. Neuro Oncol. 2012 Nov;14(11):1325-31. doi: 10.1093/neuonc/nos246. Epub 2012 Oct 16. PubMed 23074196.
Backbone
  Vector backbone: pLenti6-V5/DEST
  Backbone manufacturer: Invitrogen
  Backbone size w/o insert (bp): 7732
  Total vector size (bp): 10108
  Vector type: Mammalian Expression, Lentiviral
  Selectable markers: Blasticidin
Growth in bacteria
  Bacterial resistance: Ampicillin, 100 μg/mL
  Growth temperature: 37°C
  Growth strain: Stbl3
  Copy number: High Copy
Gene/Insert
  Gene/Insert name: RINT1 (alt name: RAD50 interactor 1)
  Species: H. sapiens (human)
  Insert size (bp): 2376
  Mutation: L270M relative to NM_021930
  Entrez Gene: RINT1 (a.k.a. ILFS3, RINT-1)
  Promoter: CMV
  Tag / fusion protein: V5 epitope (C terminal on backbone)
  Cloning method: Gateway Cloning
  Sequencing primers: 5′ CMV forward; 3′ V5 reverse
Resource information
  A portion of this plasmid was derived from a plasmid made by: The entry clone used to create this plasmid was obatined from the human ORFeome (v5.1) collection made available by the Center for Cancer Systems Biology at the Dana-Farber Cancer Institute in Boston, MA.
Terms and licenses: Academic/Nonprofit Terms; Industry Terms: Not Available to Industry
How to cite: pLenti6/V5-DEST-RINT1 was a gift from Lynda Chin (Addgene plasmid # 40124 ; http://n2t.net/addgene:40124 ; RRID:Addgene_40124)
