>Addgene plasmid #40124 | pLenti6/V5-DEST-RINT1 | addgene partial sequence | sequence record 52344 | pBABE-3
CGTAGAATCGAGACCGAGGAGAGGGTTAGGGATAGGCTTACCTTCGAACCGCGGGCCCTCTAGACTCGAG
CGGCCGCCACTGTGCTGGATATCAACCACTTTGTACAAGAAAGTTGGGTATTTTCCAGTATTAGGCCAAT
TTGTCCTCAAATTAAGTAGAATCTCAACATCTTGTTGAGCCAGTTTGTAAATTCCAACTTCATTTAATGC
TGCTGTGGCAGGAAGCTGCCCTGAAGCTGACTGCAGTACATCTTTCAGCAGTAGTGCAGAACCGACGTTC
AAATTCAAAACAATACAGGCTTCTTTTATATGTTTAAAATAATTTTCTGGTCTCTTGCAATAGTGAGAAA
ACAAAGGGAAAAGATTCCGAGTCATATCAAACTGCAGCTGGGCTGCTCCTCCTTCATTGAAGTGATTAGC
AAGAATTATTTCTTGGTAGATGTATACATCCAGCTTCTCTACAAGCATTTGCCAGAAAATTTTAAATAAG
GAGAAACAAAGCTGCTGCTCCAACTGAAGTAAATGGTCTCGTAACGTCAGCAGCAACGGGCAAGCCGAAC
TGGACAGGGACATCACTGCCTGCTCTGACTGAGATGGCAAGGACAACCATCTTTCTTTTTTATACAATTT
TGCAGCATCTTTAACTTCTCTAAAAACGTGGTCTACTTGACGGGTCAACATATCATGCTTTAAACGTTCT
AAGAGGTTAATCATGTCATCAAAGACAGAGCTCTCCATAGAGGCTAGCTGTCCTAGCTGCAATT
