>Addgene plasmid #40124 | pLenti6/V5-DEST-RINT1 | addgene partial sequence | sequence record 70443 | SV40pro-R 5'-cgggactatggttgctgact-3'
CTTCTGCCTGCTGGGGAGCCTGGGGACTTTCCACACCTGGTTGCTGACTAATTGAGATGCATGCTTTGCA
TACTTCTGCCTGCTGGGGAGCCTGGGGACTTTCCACACCCTAACTGACACACATTCCACAGAATTAATTC
CAAACTCATTACTAACCGGTACGCGTAGAATCGAGACCGAGGAGAGGGTTAGGGATAGGCTTACCTTCGA
ACCGCGGGCCCTCTAGACTCGAGCGGCCGCCACTGTGCTGGATATCAACCACTTTGTACAAGAAAGTTGG
GTATTTTCCAGTATTAGGCCAATTTGTCCTCAAATTAAGTAGAATCTCAACATCTTGTTGAGCCAGTTTG
TAAATTCCAACTTCATTTAATGCTGCTGTGGCAGGAAGCTGCCCTGAAGCTGACTGCAGTACATCTTTCA
GCAGTAGTGCAGAACCGACGTTCAAATTCAAAACAATACAGGCTTCTTTTATATGTTTAAAATAATTTTC
TGGTCTCTT
